Addgene plasmid #77878: FASTK gRNA (BRDN0001149199)
Purpose: 3rd generation lentiviral gRNA plasmid targeting human FASTK
Depositing lab: John Doench & David Root. Depositing organization: Broad Institute. Publication: Optimized sgRNA design to maximize activity and minimize off-target effects of CRISPR-Cas9. Doench JG, Fusi N, Sullender M, Hegde M, Vaimberg EW, Donovan KF, Smith I, Tothova Z, Wilen C, Orchard R, Virgin HW, Listgarten J, Root DE. Nat Biotechnol. 2016 Jan 18. doi: 10.1038/nbt.3437. PubMed 26780180.
Backbone
  Vector backbone: lentiGuide-Puro
  Backbone manufacturer: Zhang Lab (Addgene plasmid # 52963)
  Vector type: Mammalian Expression, Lentiviral, CRISPR
  Selectable markers: Puromycin
Growth in bacteria
  Bacterial resistance: Ampicillin, 100 μg/mL
  Growth temperature: 37°C
  Growth strain: DH5alpha
  Copy number: High Copy
Gene/Insert
  Gene/Insert name: FASTK (alt names: FASTK; NM_001258461.1)
  gRNA/shRNA sequence: TGATGTCACTGTGCCAACTG
  Species: H. sapiens (human)
  Entrez Gene: FASTK (a.k.a. FAST)
  Promoter: hU6
  Cloning method: Unknown
  Sequencing primers: 5′ U6-F; 3′ pS2-R
Terms and licenses: Academic/Nonprofit Terms; Industry Terms: Not Available to Industry
Depositor comments: The gRNA was designed to target the following Genbank reference sequence(s): NM_001258461.1,NM_006712.4,NM_033015.3. Note that this plasmid does NOT contain Cas9. It should be used in conjunction with lentiCas9-Blast (Addgene #52962) or otherwise with cell lines already expressing Cas9. Browse the full kinome gRNA library at http://www.addgene.org/pooled-library/broadgpp-human-kinome/ or visit http://www.broadinstitute.org/rnai/public/ for detailed protocols and information.
How to cite: FASTK gRNA (BRDN0001149199) was a gift from John Doench & David Root (Addgene plasmid # 77878 ; http://n2t.net/addgene:77878 ; RRID:Addgene_77878)
