[The description below was written by a language model from this plasmid's Addgene catalogue record and pLannotate feature annotations shown in this document.]
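Description:
FASTK gRNA (BRDN0001149199) is a third-generation lentiviral CRISPR guide plasmid built on the lentiGuide-Puro backbone, carrying a single guide RNA directed against human FASTK. The guide was designed against several FASTK reference transcripts and belongs to a human kinome gRNA collection. In bacteria the roughly 8.3 kb plasmid replicates from a high-copy ColE1/pUC-type origin and is selected with ampicillin through the β-lactamase gene. An f1 origin, an SV40 origin and remnants of lac and phage-promoter cloning sequences are also annotated in the backbone.

The lentiviral transfer cassette begins with an RSV promoter fused to a truncated HIV-1 5' LTR, which makes genomic RNA production Tat-independent. This is followed by the Ψ packaging signal with a gag fragment and the Rev response element for Rev-dependent nuclear export. Downstream, the human U6 RNA polymerase III promoter drives the FASTK-targeting spacer joined to the Streptococcus pyogenes Cas9 guide scaffold. A cPPT/CTS element, which aids nuclear import of the reverse-transcribed genome, lies just after the guide cassette. A second expression unit uses the EF-1α core promoter with its intron A to express puromycin N-acetyltransferase, allowing selection of transduced mammalian cells. WPRE enhances transcript expression, and the self-inactivating ΔU3 3' LTR disables LTR promoter activity after integration.

The plasmid does not encode Cas9, so it is intended for use together with a separate Cas9 lentiviral vector or in cells that already express Cas9. In that setting it is used for stable guide delivery and knockout of FASTK.
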