Features (pLannotate 1.2.2; 29 found; start..end, strand, type, name):
     14..80      +  CDS            small t antigen (fragment): SV40 (simian virus 40) small t antigen
    106..317     +  promoter       EF-1α core promoter: core promoter for human elongation factor EF-1α
    318..1256    +  intron         EF-1α intron A: intron upstream of the start codon of human EF-1α
   1278..1877    +  CDS            PuroR (fragment): puromycin N-acetyltransferase; pac from Streptomyces; confers resistance to puromycin
   1893..2481    +  misc_feature   WPRE: woodchuck hepatitis virus posttranscriptional regulatory element
   2532..2551    +  misc_feature   cPPT/CTS (fragment): central polypurine tract and central termination sequence of HIV-1
   2553..2786    +  LTR            3' LTR (ΔU3): self-inactivating 3' long terminal repeat (LTR) from HIV-1
   2864..2985    +  polyA_signal   SV40 poly(A) signal: SV40 polyadenylation signal
   3025..3160    +  rep_origin     SV40 ori: SV40 origin of replication
   3181..3199    -  promoter       T7 promoter: promoter for bacteriophage T7 RNA polymerase
   3207..3362    +  CDS            lacZα (fragment): LacZα fragment of β-galactosidase; lacZ fragment
   3367..3795    +  rep_origin     f1 ori (sequence partly withheld): f1 bacteriophage origin of replication; arrow indicates direction of (+) strand synthesis
   3848..3952    +  promoter       AmpR promoter: bla
   3953..4813    +  CDS            AmpR: β-lactamase; bla; confers resistance to ampicillin, carbenicillin, and related antibiotics
   4984..5572    +  rep_origin     ori: high-copy-number ColE1/pMB1/pBR322/pUC origin of replication
   5755..5847    +  CDS            lacI (fragment): lac repressor; lacI; The lac repressor binds to the lac operator to inhibit transcription in E. coli. This inhibition can be relieved by adding lactose or isopropyl-β-D-thiogalactopyranoside (IPTG).
   5860..5881    +  protein_bind   CAP binding site: CAP binding activates transcription in the presence of cAMP. E. coli catabolite activator protein
   5896..5926    +  promoter       lac promoter: promoter for the E. coli lac operon
   5934..5950    +  protein_bind   lac operator: The lac repressor binds to the lac operator to inhibit transcription in E. coli. This inhibition can be relieved by adding lactose or isopropyl-β-D-thiogalactopyranoside (IPTG). lac repressor encoded by lacI
   5995..6013    +  promoter       T3 promoter: promoter for bacteriophage T3 RNA polymerase
   6041..6267    +  promoter       RSV promoter: Rous sarcoma virus enhancer/promoter
   6268..6448    +  LTR            5' LTR (truncated): truncated 5' long terminal repeat (LTR) from HIV-1
   6495..6620    +  misc_feature   HIV-1 Ψ: packaging signal of human immunodeficiency virus type 1
   6604..6967    +  CDS            HIV-1 gag (fragment): gag protein from human immunodeficiency virus 1; gag
   7113..7346    +  misc_feature   RRE: The Rev response element (RRE) of HIV-1 allows for Rev-dependent mRNA export from the nucleus to the cytoplasm.
   7723..7749    +  CDS            Rev (fragment): human immunodeficiency virus 1 (HIV-1) Rev protein; rev; enhances nuclear export of unspliced and incompletely spliced viral mRNAs
   7753..7993    +  promoter       U6 promoter: RNA polymerase III promoter for human U6 snRNA
   8023..8098    +  misc_RNA       gRNA scaffold: guide RNA scaffold for the Streptococcus pyogenes CRISPR/Cas9 system
   8154..8271    +  misc_feature   cPPT/CTS: central polypurine tract and central termination sequence of HIV-1
>Addgene plasmid #77878 | FASTK gRNA (BRDN0001149199) | addgene full sequence | sequence record 188572 | Addgene Assembled Sequence
CCCGGGTGCAAAGATGGATAAAGTTTTAAACAGAGAGGAATCTTTGCAGCTAATGGACCTTCTAGGTCTT
GAAAGGAGTGGGAATTGGCTCCGGTGCCCGTCAGTGGGCAGAGCGCACATCGCCCACAGTCCCCGAGAAG
TTGGGGGGAGGGGTCGGCAATTGATCCGGTGCCTAGAGAAGGTGGCGCGGGGTAAACTGGGAAAGTGATG
TCGTGTACTGGCTCCGCCTTTTTCCCGAGGGTGGGGGAGAACCGTATATAAGTGCAGTAGTCGCCGTGAA
CGTTCTTTTTCGCAACGGGTTTGCCGCCAGAACACAGGTAAGTGCCGTGTGTGGTTCCCGCGGGCCTGGC
CTCTTTACGGGTTATGGCCCTTGCGTGCCTTGAATTACTTCCACCTGGCTGCAGTACGTGATTCTTGATC
CCGAGCTTCGGGTTGGAAGTGGGTGGGAGAGTTCGAGGCCTTGCGCTTAAGGAGCCCCTTCGCCTCGTGC
TTGAGTTGAGGCCTGGCCTGGGCGCTGGGGCCGCCGCGTGCGAATCTGGTGGCACCTTCGCGCCTGTCTC
GCTGCTTTCGATAAGTCTCTAGCCATTTAAAATTTTTGATGACCTGCTGCGACGCTTTTTTTCTGGCAAG
ATAGTCTTGTAAATGCGGGCCAAGATCTGCACACTGGTATTTCGGTTTTTGGGGCCGCGGGCGGCGACGG
GGCCCGTGCGTCCCAGCGCACATGTTCGGCGAGGCGGGGCCTGCGAGCGCGGCCACCGAGAATCGGACGG
GGGTAGTCTCAAGCTGGCCGGCCTGCTCTGGTGCCTGGCCTCGCGCCGCCGTGTATCGCCCCGCCCTGGG
CGGCAAGGCTGGCCCGGTCGGCACCAGTTGCGTGAGCGGAAAGATGGCCGCTTCCCGGCCCTGCTGCAGG
GAGCTCAAAATGGAGGACGCGGCGCTCGGGAGAGCGGGCGGGTGAGTCACCCACACAAAGGAAAAGGGCC
TTTCCGTCCTCAGCCGTCGCTTCATGTGACTCCACGGAGTACCGGGCGCCGTCCAGGCACCTCGATTAGT
TCTCGAGCTTTTGGAGTACGTCGTCTTTAGGTTGGGGGGAGGGGTTTTATGCGATGGAGTTTCCCCACAC
TGAGTGGGTGGAGACTGAAGTTAGGCCAGCTTGGCACTTGATGTAATTCTCCTTGGAATTTGCCCTTTTT
GAGTTTGGATCTTGGTTCATTCTCAAGCCTCAGACAGTGGTTCAAAGTTTTTTTCTTCCATTTCAGGTGT
CGTGACGTACGGCCACCATGACCGAGTACAAGCCCACGGTGCGCCTCGCCACCCGCGACGACGTCCCCAG
GGCCGTACGCACCCTCGCCGCCGCGTTCGCCGACTACCCCGCCACGCGCCACACCGTCGATCCGGACCGC
CACATCGAGCGGGTCACCGAGCTGCAAGAACTCTTCCTCACGCGCGTCGGGCTCGACATCGGCAAGGTGT
GGGTCGCGGACGACGGCGCCGCCGTGGCGGTCTGGACCACGCCGGAGAGCGTCGAAGCGGGGGCGGTGTT
CGCCGAGATCGGCCCGCGCATGGCCGAGTTGAGCGGTTCCCGGCTGGCCGCGCAGCAACAGATGGAAGGC
CTCCTGGCGCCGCACCGGCCCAAGGAGCCCGCGTGGTTCCTGGCCACCGTCGGAGTCTCGCCCGACCACC
AGGGCAAGGGTCTGGGCAGCGCCGTCGTGCTCCCCGGAGTGGAGGCGGCCGAGCGCGCCGGGGTGCCCGC
CTTCCTGGAGACCTCCGCGCCCCGCAACCTCCCCTTCTACGAGCGGCTCGGCTTCACCGTCACCGCCGAC
GTCGAGGTGCCCGAAGGACCGCGCACCTGGTGCATGACCCGCAAGCCCGGTGCCTGAACGCGTTAAGTCG
ACAATCAACCTCTGGATTACAAAATTTGTGAAAGATTGACTGGTATTCTTAACTATGTTGCTCCTTTTAC
GCTATGTGGATACGCTGCTTTAATGCCTTTGTATCATGCTATTGCTTCCCGTATGGCTTTCATTTTCTCC
TCCTTGTATAAATCCTGGTTGCTGTCTCTTTATGAGGAGTTGTGGCCCGTTGTCAGGCAACGTGGCGTGG
TGTGCACTGTGTTTGCTGACGCAACCCCCACTGGTTGGGGCATTGCCACCACCTGTCAGCTCCTTTCCGG
GACTTTCGCTTTCCCCCTCCCTATTGCCACGGCGGAACTCATCGCCGCCTGCCTTGCCCGCTGCTGGACA
GGGGCTCGGCTGTTGGGCACTGACAATTCCGTGGTGTTGTCGGGGAAATCATCGTCCTTTCCTTGGCTGC
TCGCCTGTGTTGCCACCTGGATTCTGCGCGGGACGTCCTTCTGCTACGTCCCTTCGGCCCTCAATCCAGC
GGACCTTCCTTCCCGCGGCCTGCTGCCGGCTCTGCGGCCTCTTCCGCGTCTTCGCCTTCGCCCTCAGACG
AGTCGGATCTCCCTTTGGGCCGCCTCCCCGCGTCGACTTTAAGACCAATGACTTACAAGGCAGCTGTAGA
TCTTAGCCACTTTTTAAAAGAAAAGGGGGGACTGGAAGGGCTAATTCACTCCCAACGAAGACAAGATCTG
CTTTTTGCTTGTACTGGGTCTCTCTGGTTAGACCAGATCTGAGCCTGGGAGCTCTCTGGCTAACTAGGGA
ACCCACTGCTTAAGCCTCAATAAAGCTTGCCTTGAGTGCTTCAAGTAGTGTGTGCCCGTCTGTTGTGTGA
CTCTGGTAACTAGAGATCCCTCAGACCCTTTTAGTCAGTGTGGAAAATCTCTAGCAGTACGTATAGTAGT
TCATGTCATCTTATTATTCAGTATTTATAACTTGCAAAGAAATGAATATCAGAGAGTGAGAGGAACTTGT
TTATTGCAGCTTATAATGGTTACAAATAAAGCAATAGCATCACAAATTTCACAAATAAAGCATTTTTTTC
ACTGCATTCTAGTTGTGGTTTGTCCAAACTCATCAATGTATCTTATCATGTCTGGCTCTAGCTATCCCGC
CCCTAACTCCGCCCATCCCGCCCCTAACTCCGCCCAGTTCCGCCCATTCTCCGCCCCATGGCTGACTAAT
TTTTTTTATTTATGCAGAGGCCGAGGCCGCCTCGGCCTCTGAGCTATTCCAGAAGTAGTGAGGAGGCTTT
TTTGGAGGCCTAGGGACGTACCCAATTCGCCCTATAGTGAGTCGTATTACGCGCGCTCACTGGCCGTCGT
TTTACAACGTCGTGACTGGGAAAACCCTGGCGTTACCCAACTTAATCGCCTTGCAGCACATCCCCCTTTC
GCCAGCTGGCGTAATAGCGAAGAGGCCCGCACCGATCGCCCTTCCCAACAGTTGCGCAGCCTGAATGGCG
AATGGG
[124 nt withheld, positions 3367-3490]
C
[91 nt withheld, positions 3492-3582]
A
[49 nt withheld, positions 3584-3632]
CCTTTGACGTTGGAGTCCACGTTCTTT
[37 nt withheld, positions 3660-3696]
ACCCTATCTCGGTCTATTCTTTTGATTTATAAGGGATTTTGCCGATTTCGGCCTATTGGTTAAAAAATGA
GCTGATTTAACAAAAATTTAACGCGAATTTTAACAAAATATTAACGCTTACAATTTAGGTGGCACTTTTC
GGGGAAATGTGCGCGGAACCCCTATTTGTTTATTTTTCTAAATACATTCAAATATGTATCCGCTCATGAG
ACAATAACCCTGATAAATGCTTCAATAATATTGAAAAAGGAAGAGTATGAGTATTCAACATTTCCGTGTC
GCCCTTATTCCCTTTTTTGCGGCATTTTGCCTTCCTGTTTTTGCTCACCCAGAAACGCTGGTGAAAGTAA
AAGATGCTGAAGATCAGTTGGGTGCACGAGTGGGTTACATCGAACTGGATCTCAACAGCGGTAAGATCCT
TGAGAGTTTTCGCCCCGAAGAACGTTTTCCAATGATGAGCACTTTTAAAGTTCTGCTATGTGGCGCGGTA
TTATCCCGTATTGACGCCGGGCAAGAGCAACTCGGTCGCCGCATACACTATTCTCAGAATGACTTGGTTG
AGTACTCACCAGTCACAGAAAAGCATCTTACGGATGGCATGACAGTAAGAGAATTATGCAGTGCTGCCAT
AACCATGAGTGATAACACTGCGGCCAACTTACTTCTGACAACGATCGGAGGACCGAAGGAGCTAACCGCT
TTTTTGCACAACATGGGGGATCATGTAACTCGCCTTGATCGTTGGGAACCGGAGCTGAATGAAGCCATAC
CAAACGACGAGCGTGACACCACGATGCCTGTAGCAATGGCAACAACGTTGCGCAAACTATTAACTGGCGA
ACTACTTACTCTAGCTTCCCGGCAACAATTAATAGACTGGATGGAGGCGGATAAAGTTGCAGGACCACTT
CTGCGCTCGGCCCTTCCGGCTGGCTGGTTTATTGCTGATAAATCTGGAGCCGGTGAGCGTGGGTCTCGCG
GTATCATTGCAGCACTGGGGCCAGATGGTAAGCCCTCCCGTATCGTAGTTATCTACACGACGGGGAGTCA
GGCAACTATGGATGAACGAAATAGACAGATCGCTGAGATAGGTGCCTCACTGATTAAGCATTGGTAACTG
TCAGACCAAGTTTACTCATATATACTTTAGATTGATTTAAAACTTCATTTTTAATTTAAAAGGATCTAGG
TGAAGATCCTTTTTGATAATCTCATGACCAAAATCCCTTAACGTGAGTTTTCGTTCCACTGAGCGTCAGA
CCCCGTAGAAAAGATCAAAGGATCTTCTTGAGATCCTTTTTTTCTGCGCGTAATCTGCTGCTTGCAAACA
AAAAAACCACCGCTACCAGCGGTGGTTTGTTTGCCGGATCAAGAGCTACCAACTCTTTTTCCGAAGGTAA
CTGGCTTCAGCAGAGCGCAGATACCAAATACTGTTCTTCTAGTGTAGCCGTAGTTAGGCCACCACTTCAA
GAACTCTGTAGCACCGCCTACATACCTCGCTCTGCTAATCCTGTTACCAGTGGCTGCTGCCAGTGGCGAT
AAGTCGTGTCTTACCGGGTTGGACTCAAGACGATAGTTACCGGATAAGGCGCAGCGGTCGGGCTGAACGG
GGGGTTCGTGCACACAGCCCAGCTTGGAGCGAACGACCTACACCGAACTGAGATACCTACAGCGTGAGCT
ATGAGAAAGCGCCACGCTTCCCGAAGGGAGAAAGGCGGACAGGTATCCGGTAAGCGGCAGGGTCGGAACA
GGAGAGCGCACGAGGGAGCTTCCAGGGGGAAACGCCTGGTATCTTTATAGTCCTGTCGGGTTTCGCCACC
TCTGACTTGAGCGTCGATTTTTGTGATGCTCGTCAGGGGGGCGGAGCCTATGGAAAAACGCCAGCAACGC
GGCCTTTTTACGGTTCCTGGCCTTTTGCTGGCCTTTTGCTCACATGTTCTTTCCTGCGTTATCCCCTGAT
TCTGTGGATAACCGTATTACCGCCTTTGAGTGAGCTGATACCGCTCGCCGCAGCCGAACGACCGAGCGCA
GCGAGTCAGTGAGCGAGGAAGCGGAAGAGCGCCCAATACGCAAACCGCCTCTCCCCGCGCGTTGGCCGAT
TCATTAATGCAGCTGGCACGACAGGTTTCCCGACTGGAAAGCGGGCAGTGAGCGCAACGCAATTAATGTG
AGTTAGCTCACTCATTAGGCACCCCAGGCTTTACACTTTATGCTTCCGGCTCGTATGTTGTGTGGAATTG
TGAGCGGATAACAATTTCACACAGGAAACAGCTATGACCATGATTACGCCAAGCGCGCAATTAACCCTCA
CTAAAGGGAACAAAAGCTGGAGCTGCAAGCTTAATGTAGTCTTATGCAATACTCTTGTAGTCTTGCAACA
TGGTAACGATGAGTTAGCAACATGCCTTACAAGGAGAGAAAAAGCACCGTGCATGCCGATTGGTGGAAGT
AAGGTGGTACGATCGTGCCTTATTAGGAAGGCAACAGACGGGTCTGACATGGATTGGACGAACCACTGAA
TTGCCGCATTGCAGAGATATTGTATTTAAGTGCCTAGCTCGATACATAAACGGGTCTCTCTGGTTAGACC
AGATCTGAGCCTGGGAGCTCTCTGGCTAACTAGGGAACCCACTGCTTAAGCCTCAATAAAGCTTGCCTTG
AGTGCTTCAAGTAGTGTGTGCCCGTCTGTTGTGTGACTCTGGTAACTAGAGATCCCTCAGACCCTTTTAG
TCAGTGTGGAAAATCTCTAGCAGTGGCGCCCGAACAGGGACTTGAAAGCGAAAGGGAAACCAGAGGAGCT
CTCTCGACGCAGGACTCGGCTTGCTGAAGCGCGCACGGCAAGAGGCGAGGGGCGGCGACTGGTGAGTACG
CCAAAAATTTTGACTAGCGGAGGCTAGAAGGAGAGAGATGGGTGCGAGAGCGTCAGTATTAAGCGGGGGA
GAATTAGATCGCGATGGGAAAAAATTCGGTTAAGGCCAGGGGGAAAGAAAAAATATAAATTAAAACATAT
AGTATGGGCAAGCAGGGAGCTAGAACGATTCGCAGTTAATCCTGGCCTGTTAGAAACATCAGAAGGCTGT
AGACAAATACTGGGACAGCTACAACCATCCCTTCAGACAGGATCAGAAGAACTTAGATCATTATATAATA
CAGTAGCAACCCTCTATTGTGTGCATCAAAGGATAGAGATAAAAGACACCAAGGAAGCTTTAGACAAGAT
AGAGGAAGAGCAAAACAAAAGTAAGACCACCGCACAGCAAGCGGCCGCTGATCTTCAGACCTGGAGGAGG
AGATATGAGGGACAATTGGAGAAGTGAATTATATAAATATAAAGTAGTAAAAATTGAACCATTAGGAGTA
GCACCCACCAAGGCAAAGAGAAGAGTGGTGCAGAGAGAAAAAAGAGCAGTGGGAATAGGAGCTTTGTTCC
TTGGGTTCTTGGGAGCAGCAGGAAGCACTATGGGCGCAGCGTCAATGACGCTGACGGTACAGGCCAGACA
ATTATTGTCTGGTATAGTGCAGCAGCAGAACAATTTGCTGAGGGCTATTGAGGCGCAACAGCATCTGTTG
CAACTCACAGTCTGGGGCATCAAGCAGCTCCAGGCAAGAATCCTGGCTGTGGAAAGATACCTAAAGGATC
AACAGCTCCTGGGGATTTGGGGTTGCTCTGGAAAACTCATTTGCACCACTGCTGTGCCTTGGAATGCTAG
TTGGAGTAATAAATCTCTGGAACAGATTTGGAATCACACGACCTGGATGGAGTGGGACAGAGAAATTAAC
AATTACACAAGCTTAATACACTCCTTAATTGAAGAATCGCAAAACCAGCAAGAAAAGAATGAACAAGAAT
TATTGGAATTAGATAAATGGGCAAGTTTGTGGAATTGGTTTAACATAACAAATTGGCTGTGGTATATAAA
ATTATTCATAATGATAGTAGGAGGCTTGGTAGGTTTAAGAATAGTTTTTGCTGTACTTTCTATAGTGAAT
AGAGTTAGGCAGGGATATTCACCATTATCGTTTCAGACCCACCTCCCAACCCCGAGGGGACCCAGAGAGG
GCCTATTTCCCATGATTCCTTCATATTTGCATATACGATACAAGGCTGTTAGAGAGATAATTAGAATTAA
TTTGACTGTAAACACAAAGATATTAGTACAAAATACGTGACGTAGAAAGTAATAATTTCTTGGGTAGTTT
GCAGTTTTAAAATTATGTTTTAAAATGGACTATCATATGCTTACCGTAACTTGAAAGTATTTCGATTTCT
TGGCTTTATATATCTTGTGGAAAGGACGAAACACCGTGATGTCACTGTGCCAACTGGTTTTAGAGCTAGA
AATAGCAAGTTAAAATAAGGCTAGTCCGTTATCAACTTGAAAAAGTGGCACCGAGTCGGTGCTTTTTTAA
GCTTGGCGTAACTAGATCTTGAGACAAATGGCAGTATTCATCCACAATTTTAAAAGAAAAGGGGGGATTG
GGGGGTACAGTGCAGGGGAAAGAATAGTAGACATAATAGCAACAGACATACAAACTAAAGAATTACAAAA
ACAAATTACAAAAATTCAAAATTTTCGGGTTTATTACAGGGACAGCAGAGATCCACTTTGGCGCCGGCTC
GAGGGGG
