>Addgene plasmid #77878 | FASTK gRNA (BRDN0001149199) | depositor partial sequence | sequence record 145338 | Target Sequence
TGATGTCACTGTGCCAACTG
