>Addgene plasmid #77878 | FASTK gRNA (BRDN0001149199) | addgene partial sequence | sequence record 188571 | hU6-F
GTAGAAAGTAATAATTTCTTGGGTAGTTTGCAGTTTTAAAATTATGTTTTAAAATGGACTATCATATGCT
TACCGTAACTTGAAAGTATTTCGATTTCTTGGCTTTATATATCTTGTGGAAAGGACGAAACACCGTGATG
TCACTGTGCCAACTGGTTTTAGAGCTAGAAATAGCAAGTTAAAATAAGGCTAGTCCGTTATCAACTTGAA
AAAGTGGCACCGAGTCGGTGCTTTTTTAAGCTTGGCGTAACTAGATCTTGAGACAAATGGCAGTATTCAT
CCACAATTTTAAAAGAAAAGGGGGGATTGGGGGGTACAGTGCAGGGGAAAGAATAGTAGACATAATAGCA
ACAGACATACAAACTAAAGAATTACAAAAACAAATTACAAAAATTCAAAATTTTCGGGTTTATTACAGGG
ACAGCAGAGATCCACTTTGGCGCCGGCTCGAGGGGGCCCGGGTGCAAAGATGGATAAAGTTTTAAACAGA
GAGGAATCTTTGCAGCTAATGGACCTTCTAGGTCTTGAAAGGAGTGGGAATTGGCTCCGGTGCCCGTCAG
TGGGCAGAGC
